>Addgene plasmid | dPspCas13b-mutFTO Sequencing Result | analyzer sequence | sequence record 442770
TGGATTAAGTGGGGGTAATGTGGCCTGTACCCTCTGGTTGCATAGGTATTCATACGGTTAAAATTTATCA
GGCGCGATTGCGGCAGTTTTTCGGGTGGTTTGTTGCCATTTTTACCTGTCTGCTGCCGTGATCGCGCTGA
ACGCGTTTTAGCGGTGCGTACAATTAAGGGATTATGGTAAATCCACTTACTGTCTGCCCTCGTAGCCATC
GAGATAAACCGCAGTACTCCGGCCACGATGCGTCCGGCGTAGAGGATCGAGATCTTCAATATTGGCCATT
AGCCATATTATTCATTGGTTATATAGCATAAATCAATATTGGCTATTGGCCATTGCATACGTTGTATCTA
TATCATAATATGTACATTTATATTGGCTCATGTCCAATATGACCGCCATGTTGGCATTGATTATTGACTA
GTTATTAATAGTAATCAATTACGGGGTCATTAGTTCATAGCCCATATATGGAGTTCCGCGTTACATAACT
TACGGTAAATGGCCCGCCTGGCTGACCGCCCAACGACCCCCGCCCATTGACGTCAATAATGACGTATGTT
CCCATAGTAACGCCAATAGGGACTTTCCATTGACGTCAATGGGTGGAGTATTTACGGTAAACTGCCCACT
TGGCAGTACATCAAGTGTATCATATGCCAAGTCCGCCCCCTATTGACGTCAATGACGGTAAATGGCCCGC
CTGGCATTATGCCCAGTACATGACCTTACGGGACTTTCCTAATTGGCAGTACATCTACGTATTAGTCATC
GCTATTACCATGGTGATGCGGTTTTGGCAGTACACCAATGGGCGTGGATAGCGGTTTGACTCACGGGGAT
TTCCAAGTCTCCACCCCATTGACGTCAATGGGAGTTTGTTTTGGCACCAAAATCAACGGGACTTTCCAAA
ATGTCGTAATAACCCCGCCCCGTTGACGCAAATGGGCGGTAGGCGTGTACGGTGGGAGGTCTATATAAGC
AGAGCTGGTTTAGTGAACCGTCAGATCACTAGAAGCTTTATTGCGGTAGTTTATCACAGTTAAATTGCTA
ACGCAGTCAGTGCTTCTGACACAACAGTCTCGAACTTAAGCTGCAGAAGTTGGTCGTGAGGCACTGGGCA
GGTAAGTATCAAGGTTACAAGACAGGTTTAAGGAGACCAATAGAAACTGGGCTTGTCGAGACAGAGAAGA
CTCTTGCGTTTCTGATAGGCACCTATTGGTCTTACTGACATCCACTTTGCCTTTCTCTCCACAGGTGTCC
ACTCCCAGTTCAATTACAGCTCTTAAGGCAGATCACTAGAAGCTTACGCTACCACCATGAACATCCCCGC
TCTGGTGGAAAACCAGAAGAAGTACTTTGGCACCTACAGCGTGATGGCCATGCTGAACGCTCAGACCGTG
CTGGACCACATCCAGAAGGTGGCCGATATTGAGGGCGAGCAGAACGAGAACAACGAGAATCTGTGGTTTC
ACCCCGTGATGAGCCACCTGTACAACGCCAAGAACGGCTACGACAAGCAGCCCGAGAAAACCATGTTCAT
CATCGAGCGGCTGCAGAGCTACTTCCCATTCCTGAAGATCATGGCCGAGAACCAGAGAGAGTACAGCAAC
GGCAAGTACAAGCAGAACCGCGTGGAAGTGAACAGCAACGACATCTTCGAGGTGCTGAAGCGCGCCTTCG
GCGTGCTGAAGATGTACAGGGACCTGACCAACGCATACAAGACCTACGAGGAAAAGCTGAACGACGGCTG
CGAGTTCCTGACCAGCACAGAGCAACCTCTGAGCGGCATGATCAACAACTACTACACAGTGGCCCTGCGG
AACATGAACGAGAGATACGGCTACAAGACAGAGGACCTGGCCTTCATCCAGGACAAGCGGTTCAAGTTCG
TGAAGGACGCCTACGGCAAGAAAAAGTCCCAAGTGAATACCGGATTCTTCCTGAGCCTGCAGGACTACAA
CGGCGACACACAGAAGAAGCTGCACCTGAGCGGAGTGGGAATCGCCCTGCTGATCTGCCTGTTCCTGGAC
AAGCAGTACATCAACATCTTTCTGAGCAGGCTGCCCATCTTCTCCAGCTACAATGCCCAGAGCGAGGAAC
GGCGGATCATCATCAGATCCTTCGGTATCAACAGCATCAAGCTGCCCAAGGACCGGATCCACAGCGAGAA
GTCCAACAAGAGCGTGGCCATGGATATGCTCAACGAAGTGAAGCGGTGCCCCGACGAGCTGTTCACAACA
CTGTCTGCCGAGAAGCAGTCCCGGTTCAGAATCATCAGCGACGACCACAATGAAGTGCTGATGAAGCGGA
GCAGCGACAGATTCGTGCCTCTGCTGCTGCAGTATATCGATTACGGCAAGCTGTTCGACCACATCAGGTT
CCACGTGAACATGGGCAAGCTGAGATACCTGCTGAAGGCCGACAAGACCTGCATCGACGGCCAGACCAGA
GTCAGAGTGATCGAGCAGCCCCTGAACGGCTTCGGCAGACTGGAAGAGGCCGAGACAATGCGGAAGCAAG
AGAACGGCACCTTCGGCAACAGCGGCATCCGGATCAGAGACTTCGAGAACATGAAGCGGGACGACGCCAA
TCCTGCCAACTATCCCTACATCGTGGACACCTACACACACTACATCCTGGAAAACAACAAGGTCGAGATG
TTTATCAACGACAAAGAGGACAGCGCCCCACTGCTGCCCGTGATCGAGGATGATAGATACGTGGTCAAGA
CAATCCCCAGCTGCCGGATGAGCACCCTGGAAATTCCAGCCATGGCCTTCCACATGTTTCTGTTCGGCAG
CAAGAAAACCGAGAAGCTGATCGTGGACGTGCACAACCGGTACAAGAGACTGTTCCAGGCCATGCAGAAA
GAAGAAGTGACCGCCGAGAATATCGCCAGCTTCGGAATCGCCGAGAGCGACCTGCCTCAGAAGATCCTGG
ATCTGATCAGCGGCAATGCCCACGGCAAGGATGTGGACGCCTTCATCAGACTGACCGTGGACGACATGCT
GACCGACACCGAGCGGAGAATCAAGAGATTCAAGGACGACCGGAAGTCCATTCGGAGCGCCGACAACAAG
ATGGGAAAGAGAGGCTTCAAGCAGATCTCCACAGGCAAGCTGGCCGACTTCCTGGCCAAGGACATCGTGC
TGTTTCAGCCCAGCGTGAACGATGGCGAGAACAAGATCACCGGCCTGAACTACCGGATCATGCAGAGCGC
CATTGCCGTGTACGATAGCGGCGACGATTACGAGGCCAAGCAGCAGTTCAAGCTGATGTTCGAGAAGGCC
CGGCTGATCGGCAAGGGCACAACAGAGCCTCATCCATTTCTGTACAAGGTGTTCGCCCGCAGCATCCCCG
CCAATGCCGTCGAGTTCTACGAGCGCTACCTGATCGAGCGGAAGTTCTACCTGACCGGCCTGTCCAACGA
GATCAAGAAAGGCAACAGAGTGGATGTGCCCTTCATCCGGCGGGACCAGAACAAGTGGAAAACACCCGCC
ATGAAGACCCTGGGCAGAATCTACAGCGAGGATCTGCCCGTGGAACTGCCCAGACAGATGTTCGACAATG
AGATCAAGTCCCACCTGAAGTCCCTGCCACAGATGGAAGGCATCGACTTCAACAATGCCAACGTGACCTA
TCTGATCGCCGAGTACATGAAGAGAGTGCTGGACGACGACTTCCAGACCTTCTACCAGTGGAACCGCAAC
TACCGGTACATGGACATGCTTAAGGGCGAGTACGACAGAAAGGGCTCCCTGCAGCACTGCTTCACCAGCG
TGGAAGAGAGAGAAGGCCTCTGGAAAGAGCGGGCCTCCAGAACAGAGCGGTACAGAAAGCAGGCCAGCAA
CAAGATCCGCAGCAACCGGCAGATGAGAAACGCCAGCAGCGAAGAGATCGAGACAATCCTGGATAAGCGG
CTGAGCAACAGCCGGAACGAGTACCAGAAAAGCGAGAAAGTGATCCGGCGCTACAGAGTGCAGGATGCCC
TGCTGTTTCTGCTGGCCAAAAAGACCCTGACCGAACTGGCCGATTTCGACGGCGAGAGGTTCAAACTGAA
AGAAATCATGCCCGACGCCGAGAAGGGAATCCTGAGCGAGATCATGCCCATGAGCTTCACCTTCGAGAAA
GGCGGCAAGAAGTACACCATCACCAGCGAGGGCATGAAGCTGAAGAACTACGGCGACTTCTTTGTGCTGG
CTAGCGACAAGAGGATCGGCAACCTGCTGGAACTCGTGGGCAGCGACATCGTGTCCAAAGAGGATGGCGG
TAGTGGAGGAAGCGGGGGGAGCGGAGGGAGTGGTGGATCCGGCGGCTCCAAGCGCACCCCGACTGCCGAG
GAACGAGAGCGCGAAGCTAAGAAACTGAGGCTTCTTGAAGAGCTTGAAGACACTTGGCTCCCTTATCTGA
CCCCCAAAGATGATGAATTCTATCAGCAGTGGCAGCTGAAATATCCTAAACTAATTCTCCGAGAAGCCAG
CAGTGTATCTGAGGAGCTCCATAAAGAGGTTCAAGAAGCCTTTCTCACACTGCACAAGCATGGCTGCTTA
TTTCGGGACCTGGTTAGGATCCAAGGCAAAGATCTGCTCACTCCGGTATCTCGCATCCTCATTGGTAATC
CAGGCTGCACCTACAAGTACCTGAACACCAGGCTCTTTACGGTCCCCTGGCCAGTGAAAGGGTCTAATAT
AAAACACACCGAGGCTGAAATAGCCGCTGCTTGTGAGACCTTCCTCAAGCTCAATGACTACCTGCAGATA
GAAACCATCCAGGCTTTGGAAGAACTTGCTGCCAAAGAGAAGGCTAATGAGGATGCTGTGCCATTGTGTA
TGTCTGCAGATTTCCCCAGGGTTGGGATGGGTTCATCCTACAACGGACAAGATGAAGTGGACATTAAGAG
CAGAGCAGCATACAACGTAACTTTGCTGAATTTCATGGATCCTCAGAAAATGCCATACCTGAAAGAGGAA
CCTTATTTTGGCATGGGGAAAATGGCAGTGAGCTGGGCTCATGCTGAAAATCTGGTGGACAGGTCAGCGG
TGGCAGTGTACAGTTATAGCTGTGAAGGCCCTGAAGAGGAAAGTGAGGATGACTCTCATCTCGAAGGCAG
GGATCCTGATATTTGGCATGTTGGTTTTAAGATCTCATGGGACATAGAGACACCTGGTTTGGCGATACCC
CTTCACCAAGGAGACTGCTATTTCATGCTTGATGATCTCAATGCCACCCACCAACACTGTGTTTTGGCCG
GTTCACAACCTCGGTTTAGTTCCACCCACCGAGTGGCAGAGTGCTCAACACTGATGAATCCCCTAATGAT
TTTGGTAAAAATCATTAAGTTAAGGTGGATACACATCTTGTCATATGATCAAATGGTTTCGCGAAAAATC
AATAATCAGACAACAAGATGTGCGAACTCGATATTTTACACGACTCTCTTTACCAATTCTGCCCCGAATT
ACACTTAAAACGACTCAACAGCTTAACGTTGGCTTGCCACGCATTACTTGACTGTAAAACTCTCACTCTT
ACCGAACTTGGCCGTAACCTGCCAACCAAAGCGAGAACAAAACATAACATCAAACGAATCGACCGATTGT
TAGGTAATCGTCACCTCCACAAAGAGCGACTCGCTGTATACCGTTGGCATGCTAGCTTTATCTGTTCGGG
CAATACGATGCCCATTGTACTTGTTGACTGGTCTGATATTCGTGAGCAAAAACGACTTATGGTATTGCGA
GCTTCAGTCGCACTACACGGTCGTTCTGTTACTCTTTATGAGAAAGCGTTCCCGCTTTCAGAGCAATGTT
CAAAGAAAGCTCATGACCAATTTCTAGCCGACCTTGCGAGCATTCTACCGAGTAACACCACACCGCTCAT
TGTCAGTGATGCTGGCTTTAAAGTGCCATGGTATAAATCCGTTGAGAAGCTGGGTTGGTACTGGTTAAGT
CGAGTAAGAGGAAAAGTACAATATGCAGACCTAGGAGCGGAAAACTGGAAACCTATCAGCAACTTACATG
ATATGTCATCTAGTCACTCAAAGACTTTAGGCTATAAGAGGCTGACTAAAAGCAATCCAATCTCATGCCA
AATTCTATTGTATAAATCTCGCTCTAAAGGCCGAAAAAATCAGCGCTCGACACGGACTCATTGTCACCAC
CCGTCACCTAAAATCTACTCAGCGTCGGCAAAGGAGCCATGGGTTCTAGCAACTAACTTACCTGTTGAAA
TTCGAACACCCAAACAACTTGTTAATATCTATTCGAAGCGAATGCAGATTGAAGAAACCTTCCGAGACTT
GAAAAGTCCTGCCTACGGACTAGGCCTACGCCATAGCCGAACGAGCAGCTCAGAGCGTTTTGATATCATG
CTGCTAATCGCCCTGATGCTTCAACTAACATGTTGGCTTGCGGGCGTTCATGCTCAGAAACAAGGTTGGG
ACAAGCACTTCCAGGCTAACACAGTCAGAAATCGAAACGTACTCTCAACAGTTCGCTTAGGCATGGAAGT
TTTGCGGCATTCTGGCTACACAATAACAAGGGAAGACTTACTCGTGGCTGCAACCCTACTAGCTCAAAAT
TTATTCACACATGGTTACGCTTTGGGGAAATTATGAGGGGATCTCTCAGTGCTCAACAGGAACCTTGGAT
TATATTTTACAACGCTGTCAGTTGGCTCTGCAGAATGTCTGTGACGATGTGGACAATGATGATGTCTCTT
TGAAATCCTTTGAGCCTGCAGTTTTGAAACAAGGAGAAGAAATTCATAATGAGGTCGAGTTTGAGTGGCT
GAGGCAGTTTTGGTTTCAAGGCAATCGATACAGAAAGTGCACTGACTGGTGGTGTCAACCCATGGCTCAA
CTGGAAGCACTGTGGAAGAAGATGGAGGGTGTGACAAATGCTGTGCTTCATGAAGTTAAAAGAGAGGGGC
TCCCCGTGGAACAAAGGAATGAAATCTTGACTGCCATCCTTGCCTCGCTCACTGCACGCCAGAACCTGAG
GAGAGAATGGCATGCCAGGTGCCAGTCACGAATTGCCCGAACATTACCTGCTGATCAGAAGCCAGAATGT
CGGCCATACTGGGAAAAGGATGATGCTTCGATGCCTCTGCCGTTTGACCTCACAGACATCGTTTCAGAAC
TCAGAGGTCAGCTTCTGGAAGCAAAACCCAAAAGGCCGGCGGCCACGAAAAAGGCCGGCCAGGCAAAAAA
GAAAAAGGGATCCGATTACAAGGACGACGATGACAAGTAGTGTTTAAACGAATTCGGGCTCGGTACACGG
GGATCCTCTAGAGTCGACCTGCAGGCATGCAAGCTGATCCGGCTGCTAACAAAGCCCGAAAGGAAGCTGA
GTTGGCTGCTGCCACCGCTGAGCAATAACTAGCATAACCCCTTGGGGCGGCCGCTTCGAGCAGACATGAT
AAGATACATTGATGAGTTTGGACAAACCACAACTAGAATGCAGTGAAAAAAATGCTTTATTTGTGAAATT
TGTGATGCTATTGCTTTATTTGTAACCATTATAAGCTGCAATAAACAAGTTAACAACAACAATTGCATTC
ATTTTATGTTTCAGGTTCAGGGGGAGATGTGGGAGGTTTTTTTAAGCAAGTAAAACCTCTACAAATGTGG
TAAAATCGAATTCTAATGGATCCTCTTTGCGCTTGCGTTTTCCCTTGTCCAGATAGCCCAGTAGCTGACA
TTCATCCGGGGTCAGCACCGTTTCTGCGGACTGGCTTTCTACGTGTTCCGCTTCCTTTAGCAGCCCTTGC
GCCCTGAGTGCTTGCGGCAGCGTGAGCTTCAAAAGAATTGCCAGCTGGGGCGCCCTCTGGTAAGGTTGGG
AAGCCCTGCAAAGTAAACTGGATGGCTTTCTTGCCGCCAAGGATCTGATGGCGCAGGGGATCAAGATCTG
ATCAAGAGACAGGATGACGGTCGTTTCGCATGCTTGAACAAGATGGATTGCACGCAGGTTCTCCGGCCGC
TTGGGTGGAGAGGCTATTCGGCTATGACTGGGCACAACAGACAATCGGCTGCTCTGATGCCGCCGTGTTC
CGGCTGTCAGCGCAGGGGCGCCCGGTTCTTTTTGTCAAGACCGACCTGTCCGGTGCCCTGAATGAACTGC
AGGACGAGGCAGCGCGGCTATCGTGGCTGGCCACGACGGGCGTTCCTTGCGCAGCTGTGCTCGACGTTGT
CACTGAAGCGGGAAGGGACTGGCTGCTATTGGGCGAAGTGCCGGGGCAGGATCTCCTGTCATCTCACCTT
GCTCCTGCCGAGAAAGTATCCATCATGGCTGATGCAATGCGGCGGCTGCATACGCTTGATCCGGCTACCT
GCCCATTCGACCACCAAGCGAAACATCGCATCGAGCGAGCACGCACTCGGATGGAAGCCGGTCTTGTCGA
TCAGGATGATCTGGACGAAGAGCATCAGGGGCTCGCGCCAGCCGAACTGTTCGCCAGGCTCAAGGCGCGT
ATGCCGGATGGTGAGGATCTCGTCGTGACTCATGGCGATGCCTGCTTGCCGAATATCATGGTGGAAAATG
GCCGCTTTTCTGGATTCATCGACTGTGGCCGGCTGGGTGTGGCGGACCGCTATCAGGACATAGCGTTGGC
TACCCGTGATATTGCTGAAGAGCTTGGCGGCGAATGGGCTGACCGCTTCCTCGTGCTTTACGGTATCGCC
GCTCCCGATTCGCAGCGCATCGCCTTCTATCGCCTTCTTGACGAGTTCTTCTGAGCGGGACTCTGGGGTT
CGAAATGACCGACCAAGCGACGCCCAACCGGTATCAGCTCACTCAAAGGCGGTAATACGGTTATCCACAG
AATCAGGGGATAACGCAGGAAAGAACATGTGAGCAAAAGGCCAGCAAAAGGCCAGGAACCGTAAAAAGGC
CGCGTTGCTGGCGTTTTTCCATAGGCTCCGCCCCCCTGACGAGCATCACAAAAATCGACGCTCAAGTCAG
AGGTGGCGAAACCCGACAGGACTATAAAGATACCAGGCGTTTCCCCCTGGAAGCTCCCTCGTGCGCTCTC
CTGTTCCGACCCTGCCGCTTACCGGATACCTGTCCGCCTTTCTCCCTTCGGGAAGCGTGGCGCTTTCTCA
TAGCTCACGCTGTAGGTATCTCAGTTCGGTGTAGGTCGTTCGCTCCAAGCTGGGCTGTGTGCACGAACCC
CCCGTTCAGCCCGACCGCTGCGCCTTATCCGGTAACTATCGTCTTGAGTCCAACCCGGTAAGACACGACT
TATCGCCACTGGCAGCAGCCACTGGTAACAGGATTAGCAGAGCGAGGTATGTAGGCGGTGCTACAGAGTT
CTTGAAGTGGTGGCCTAACTACGGCTACACTAGAAGGACAGTATTTGGTATCTGCGCTCTGCTGAAGCCA
GTTACCTTCGGAAAAAGAGTTGGTAGCTCTTGATCCGGCAAACAAACCACCGCTGGTAGCGGTGGTTTTT
TTGTTTGCAAGCAGCAGATTACGCGCAGAAAAAAAGGATTTCAAGAAGATCCTTTGATCTTTTCTACGGG
GTCTGACGCTCAGTGGAACGAAAACTCACGTTAAGGGATTTTGGTCATGAGATTATCAAAAAGGATCTTC
ACCTAGATCCTTTTATAGTCCGGAAATACAGGAACGCACGCTGGATGGCCCTTCGCTGGGATGGTGAAAC
CATGAAAAATGGCAGCTTCAG
Features (pLannotate 1.2.2; 17 found; start..end, strand, type, name):
    405..782     +  enhancer       CMV enhancer: human cytomegalovirus immediate early enhancer
    784..983     +  promoter       CMV promoter: human cytomegalovirus (CMV) immediate early promoter
   1122..1254    +  intron         chimeric intron: chimera between introns from human β-globin and immunoglobulin heavy chain genes
   4320..5300    +  CDS            FTO (fragment): FTO_HUMAN - Also known as KIAA1752 From Homo sapiens (Human).
   5345..5414    -  ncRNA          RNA-OUT: Accession: RF00240 - RNA-OUT
   7170..7217    +  CDS            nucleoplasmin NLS: bipartite nuclear localization signal from nucleoplasmin
   7224..7247    +  CDS            FLAG: FLAG® epitope tag, followed by an enterokinase cleavage site
   7260..7315    +  misc_feature   MCS: pUC18/19 multiple cloning site
   7322..7371    +  CDS            SET1 (fragment): solubility-enhancement tag derived from T7 phage gene 10B
   7379..7398    +  terminator     T7 terminator (fragment): transcription terminator for bacteriophage T7 RNA polymerase
   7420..7541    -  polyA_signal   SV40 poly(A) signal: SV40 polyadenylation signal
   7564..7632    -  CDS            large T antigen (fragment): large T antigen from SV40 (simian virus 40)
   7653..7805    -  CDS            tnpA (fragment): TN5P_ECOLX - Also known as tnp. Experimental evidence at protein level: Swiss-Prot protein existence level 1. Mediates transposition of transposon Tn5 by a 'cut and paste' mechanism. First, the monomeric transposase binds the 19 bp inverted DNA repeats flanking the transposon. Then, dimerization of the DNA- bound transposase creates a synaptic DNA complex. After nicking of the first DNA strand, excision of the transposon proceeds through a series of intermediates. The transposase then mediates the insertion of the transposon at a new site by strand transfer. The activity of the wild- type tran
   7807..7908    +  CDS            tnpA (fragment): TN5P_ECOLX - Also known as tnp. Experimental evidence at protein level: Swiss-Prot protein existence level 1. Mediates transposition of transposon Tn5 by a 'cut and paste' mechanism. First, the monomeric transposase binds the 19 bp inverted DNA repeats flanking the transposon. Then, dimerization of the DNA- bound transposase creates a synaptic DNA complex. After nicking of the first DNA strand, excision of the transposon proceeds through a series of intermediates. The transposase then mediates the insertion of the transposon at a new site by strand transfer. The activity of the wild- type tran
   7940..8734    +  CDS            NeoR/KanR: aminoglycoside phosphotransferase from Tn5; aph(3')-II (or nptII); confers resistance to neomycin, kanamycin, and G418 (Geneticin®)
   8906..9494    -  rep_origin     ori: high-copy-number ColE1/pMB1/pBR322/pUC origin of replication
   9610..212     +  misc_feature   cer region (across the origin): ColE1-derived recombination site that helps to maintain plasmids as monomers
